>Addgene plasmid #71644 | pJK695 | depositor full sequence | sequence record 131665 | pJK695 sequence 4137 bps
TGGCGAATGGG
[124 nt withheld, positions 12-135]
C
[91 nt withheld, positions 137-227]
A
[49 nt withheld, positions 229-277]
CCTTTGACGTTGGAGTCCACGTTCTTT
[37 nt withheld, positions 305-341]
ACCCTATCTCGGTCTATTCTTTTGATTTATAAGGGATTTTGCCGATTTCGGCCTATTGGTTAAAAAATGA
GCTGATTTAACAAAAATTTAACGCGAATTTTAACAAAATATTAACGTTTACAATTTCAGGTGGCACTTTT
CGGGGAAATGTGCGCGGAACCCCTATTTGTTTATTTTTCTAAATACATTCAAATATGTATCCGCTCATGA
GACAATAACCCTGATAAATGCTTCAATAATATTGAAAAAGGAAGAGTATGAGTATTCAACATTTCCGTGT
CGCCCTTATTCCCTTTTTTGCGGCATTTTGCCTTCCTGTTTTTGCTCACCCAGAAACGCTGGTGAAAGTA
AAAGATGCTGAAGATCAGTTGGGTGCACGAGTGGGTTACATCGAACTGGATCTCAACAGCGGTAAGATCC
TTGAGAGTTTTCGCCCCGAAGAACGTTTTCCAATGATGAGCACTTTTAAAGTTCTGCTATGTGGCGCGGT
ATTATCCCGTATTGACGCCGGGCAAGAGCAACTCGGTCGCCGCATACACTATTCTCAGAATGACTTGGTT
GAGTACTCACCAGTCACAGAAAAGCATCTTACGGATGGCATGACAGTAAGAGAATTATGCAGTGCTGCCA
TAACCATGAGTGATAACACTGCGGCCAACTTACTTCTGACAACGATCGGAGGACCGAAGGAGCTAACCGC
TTTTTTGCACAACATGGGGGATCATGTAACTCGCCTTGATCGTTGGGAACCGGAGCTGAATGAAGCCATA
CCAAACGACGAGCGTGACACCACGATGCCTGCAGCAATGGCAACAACGTTGCGCAAACTATTAACTGGCG
AACTACTTACTCTAGCTTCCCGGCAACAATTAATAGACTGGATGGAGGCGGATAAAGTTGCAGGACCACT
TCTGCGCTCGGCCCTTCCGGCTGGCTGGTTTATTGCTGATAAATCTGGAGCCGGTGAGCGTGGGTCTCGC
GGTATCATTGCAGCACTGGGGCCAGATGGTAAGCCCTCCCGTATCGTAGTTATCTACACGACGGGGAGTC
AGGCAACTATGGATGAACGAAATAGACAGATCGCTGAGATAGGTGCCTCACTGATTAAGCATTGGTAACT
GTCAGACCAAGTTTACTCATATATACTTTAGATTGATTTAAAACTTCATTTTTAATTTAAAAGGATCTAG
GTGAAGATCCTTTTTGATAATCTCATGACCAAAATCCCTTAACGTGAGTTTTCGTTCCACTGAGCGTCAG
ACCCCGTAGAAAAGATCAAAGGATCTTCTTGAGATCCTTTTTTTCTGCGCGTAATCTGCTGCTTGCAAAC
AAAAAAACCACCGCTACCAGCGGTGGTTTGTTTGCCGGATCAAGAGCTACCAACTCTTTTTCCGAAGGTA
ACTGGCTTCAGCAGAGCGCAGATACCAAATACTGTCCTTCTAGTGTAGCCGTAGTTAGGCCACCACTTCA
AGAACTCTGTAGCACCGCCTACATACCTCGCTCTGCTAATCCTGTTACCAGTGGCTGCTGCCAGTGGCGA
TAAGTCGTGTCTTACCGGGTTGGACTCAAGACGATAGTTACCGGATAAGGCGCAGCGGTCGGGCTGAACG
GGGGGTTCGTGCACACAGCCCAGCTTGGAGCGAACGACCTACACCGAACTGAGATACCTACAGCGTGAGC
TATGAGAAAGCGCCACGCTTCCCGAAGGGAGAAAGGCGGACAGGTATCCGGTAAGCGGCAGGGTCGGAAC
AGGAGAGCGCACGAGGGAGCTTCCAGGGGGAAACGCCTGGTATCTTTATAGTCCTGTCGGGTTTCGCCAC
CTCTGACTTGAGCGTCGATTTTTGTGATGCTCGTCAGGGGGGCGGAGCCTATGGAAAAACGCCAGCAACG
CGGCCTTTTTACGGTTCCTGGCCTTTTGCTGGCCTTTTGCTCACATGTTCTTTCCTGCGTTATCCCCTGA
TTCTGTGGATAACCGTATTACCGCCTTTGAGTGAGCTGATACCGCTCGCCGCAGCCGAACGACCGAGCGC
AGCGAGTCAGTGAGCGAGGAAGCGGAAGAGCGCCTGATGCGGTATTTTCTCCTTACGCATCTGTGCGGTA
TTTCACACCGCATATATGGTGCACTCTCAGTACAATCTGCTCTGATGCCGCATAGTTAAGCCAGTATACA
CTCCGCTATCGCTACGTGACTGGGTCATGGCTGCGCCCCGACACCCGCCAACACCCGCTGACGCGCCCTG
ACGGGCTTGTCTGCTCCCGGCATCCGCTTACAGACAAGCTGTGACCGTCTCCGGGAGCTGCATGTGTCAG
AGGTTTTCACCGTCATCACCGAAACGCGCGAGGCAGCTGCGGTAAAGCTCATCAGCGTGGTCGTGAAGCG
ATTCACAGATGTCTGCCTGTTCATCCGCGTCCAGCTCGTTGAGTTTCTCCAGAAGCGTTAATGTCTGGCT
TCTGATAAAGCGGGCCATGTTAAGGGCGGTTTTTTCCTGTTTGGTCACTGATGCCTCCGTGTAAGGGGGA
TTTCTGTTCATGGGGGTAATGATACCGATGAAACGAGAGAGGATGCTCACGATACGGGTTACTGATGATG
AACATGCCCGGTTACTGGAACGTTGTGAGGGTAAACAACTGGCGGTATGGATGCGGCGGGACCAGAGAAA
AATCACTCAGGGTCAATGCCAGCGCTTCGTTAATACAGATGTAGGTGTTCCACAGGGTAGCCAGCAGCAT
CCTGCGATGCAGATCCGGAACATAATGGTGCAGGGCGCTGACTTCCGCGTTTCCAGACTTTACGAAACAC
GGAAACCGAAGACCATTCATGTTGTTGCTCAGGTCGCAGACGTTTTGCAGCAGCAGTCGCTTCACGTTCG
CTCGCGTATCGGTGATTCATTCTGCTAACCAGTAAGGCAACCCCGCCAGCCTAGCCGGGTCCTCAACGAC
AGGAGCACGATCATGCGCACCCGTGGCCAGGACCCAACGCTGCCCGAGATCTCGATCCCGCGAAATTAAT
ACGACTCACTATAGGGAGACCACAACGGTTTCCCTCTAGAAATAATTTTGTTTAACTTTAAGAAGGAGAT
ATACATATGCGTCCGCTGGTGATTATCCTTATGGGATCCAGTTCAGATATGGGTTGGGCCGAGAAAATTG
CTAGCGAATTGAAAACTTTTGGTATTGAGTATGCCATTCGCATCGGCTCCGCGCATAAAACAGCGGAGCA
TGTAGTGTCTATGCTGAAAGAATATGAAGCTTTGGACCGTCCTAAACTGTACATCACGATCGCTGGGCGT
AGTAACGCTTTATCAGGCTTTGTTGATGGCTTCGTCAAAGGTGCAACCATTGCCTGCCCACCGCCAAGCG
ATAGCTTCGCCGGCGCCGACATTTATTCTTCGTTACGGATGCCGAGCGGGATTAGTCCGGCACTGGTTCT
TGAACCGAAAAATGCGGCACTCCTGGCGGCTCGTATTTTTTCACTGTACGATAAAGAAATCGCAGATTCG
GTCAAATCCTATATGGAATCCAATGCGCAGAAAATTATCGAAGACGATTCGAAACTGAAACGCTGAATTC
AGCGTTTCAGTTTCTTGTCGACGGAGCTCGAATTCGAGCTCCGTCGACAAGCTTGCGGCCGCACTCGAGC
ACCACCACCACCACCACTGAGATCCGGCTGCTAACAAAGCCCGAAAGGAAGCTGAGTTGGCTGCTGCCAC
CGCTGAGCAATAACTAGCATAACCCCTTGGGGCCTCTAAACGGGTCTTGAGGGGTTTTTTGCTGAAAGGA
GGAACTATATCCGGAT
Features (pLannotate 1.2.2; 13 found; start..end, strand, type, name):
     12..467     +  rep_origin     f1 ori (sequence partly withheld): f1 bacteriophage origin of replication; arrow indicates direction of (+) strand synthesis
    494..598     +  promoter       AmpR promoter: bla
    599..1459    +  CDS            AmpR: β-lactamase; bla; confers resistance to ampicillin, carbenicillin, and related antibiotics
   1630..2218    +  rep_origin     ori: high-copy-number ColE1/pMB1/pBR322/pUC origin of replication
   2404..2546    -  misc_feature   bom: basis of mobility region from pBR322
   2648..2839    -  CDS            rop: Rop protein, which maintains plasmids at low copy number; rop
   2856..3236    +  CDS            YPB1_ECOLX: Protein predicted: Swiss-Prot protein existence level 4. From Escherichia coli.
   3348..3366    +  promoter       T7 promoter: promoter for bacteriophage T7 RNA polymerase
   3398..3420    +  RBS            RBS: efficient ribosome binding site from bacteriophage T7 gene 10 (Olins and Rangwala, 1989)
   3428..3904    +  CDS            purE: PURE_TREDE - Experimental evidence at protein level: Swiss-Prot protein existence level 1. Catalyzes the reversible conversion of 5-aminoimidazole ribonucleotide (AIR) and CO(2) to 4-carboxy-5-aminoimidazole ribonucleotide (CAIR). Does not accept N5-carboxyaminoimidazole ribonucleotide (N5-CAIR) as a substrate. From Treponema denticola (strain ATCC 35405 / DSM 14222 / CIP 103919 / JCM 8153 / KCTC 15104).
   3981..3998    +  CDS            9xHis (fragment): 9xHis affinity tag
   4008..4057    +  CDS            SET1 (fragment): solubility-enhancement tag derived from T7 phage gene 10B
   4065..4112    +  terminator     T7 terminator: transcription terminator for bacteriophage T7 RNA polymerase
