[The description below was written by a language model from this plasmid's Addgene catalogue record and pLannotate feature annotations shown in this document.]
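Description:
pJK695 is a bacterial expression plasmid built on the pET23a backbone for producing a point mutant of the Treponema denticola PurE enzyme in E. coli. It has a total size of 4,137 bp. The plasmid is propagated through a ColE1/pMB1-type origin and selected with ampicillin via the bla β-lactamase gene and its own promoter. The feature table also annotates an f1 phage origin, the pBR322 bom mobility region and a rop coding sequence, although the catalogue lists the plasmid as high copy.

The insert is the purE gene (TDE0687), cloned between NdeI and EcoRI sites that both remain intact. It carries a substitution changing histidine-17 to tryptophan, giving the protein called TdPurE2-H17W. Transcription is driven by the T7 promoter, so expression requires a host that supplies T7 RNA polymerase. Translation starts from the phage T7 gene 10 ribosome binding site, and the T7 terminator closes the unit. A His-tag coding segment from the vector is annotated downstream of the purE reading frame, separated from it by a gap. The record does not say whether this segment is translated as a fusion, and no tag is listed in the catalogue fields.

The depositor notes that the parent protein is misannotated in a database entry as an N5-carboxyaminoimidazole ribonucleotide mutase. Functional studies instead show the reactivity of a class II PurE, an AIR carboxylase that reversibly converts 5-aminoimidazole ribonucleotide and CO2 to CAIR. The plasmid's stated purpose is production of the H17W variant; the record does not say why this residue was changed.
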