Addgene plasmid #71644: pJK695
Purpose: Produces Treponema denticola 5-aminoimidazole ribonucleotide carboxylase, His17>Trp mutant (TdPurE2-H17W)
Depositing lab: T. J. Kappock. Depositing organization: Purdue University.
Backbone
  Vector backbone: pET23a
  Backbone size w/o insert (bp): 3666
  Total vector size (bp): 4137
  Vector type: Bacterial Expression
Growth in bacteria
  Bacterial resistance: Ampicillin, 100 μg/mL
  Growth temperature: 37°C
  Growth strain: DH5alpha
  Copy number: High Copy
Gene/Insert
  Gene/Insert name: phosphoribosylaminoimidazole carboxylase (alt names: purE; TDE0687; aminoimidazole ribonucleotide carboxylase)
  Species: Treponema denticola
  Mutation: changes histidine-17 to tryptophan
  GenBank ID: NP_971299.1
  Promoter: T7
  Cloning method: Restriction Enzyme; 5′ cloning site NdeI (not destroyed); 3′ cloning site EcoRI (not destroyed)
  Sequencing primers: 5′ T7 promoter; 3′ T7 terminator
Terms and licenses: Academic/Nonprofit Terms; Industry Terms: Not Available to Industry
Depositor comments: This protein is based on the one referenced in NCBI WP_002681904.1, which is incorrectly annotated as a N5-carboxyaminoimidazole ribonucleotide mutase. Functional expression studies show that the active form does not possess this activity and it instead has the characteristic reactivity of a class II PurE or 5-aminoimidazole ribonucleotide (AIR) carboxylase
How to cite: pJK695 was a gift from T. J. Kappock (Addgene plasmid # 71644 ; http://n2t.net/addgene:71644 ; RRID:Addgene_71644)
