>Addgene plasmid #71644 | pJK695 | addgene partial sequence | sequence record 133938 | T7 5'-TAATACGACTCACTATAGGG-3'
AATAATTTTGTTTAACTTTAAGAAGGAGATATACATATGCGTCCGCTGGTGATTATCCTTATGGGATCCA
GTTCAGATATGGGTTGGGCCGAGAAAATTGCTAGCGAATTGAAAACTTTTGGTATTGAGTATGCCATTCG
CATCGGCTCCGCGCATAAAACAGCGGAGCATGTAGTGTCTATGCTGAAAGAATATGAAGCTTTGGACCGT
CCTAAACTGTACATCACGATCGCTGGGCGTAGTAACGCTTTATCAGGCTTTGTTGATGGCTTCGTCAAAG
GTGCAACCATTGCCTGCCCACCGCCAAGCGATAGCTTCGCCGGCGCCGACATTTATTCTTCGTTACGGAT
GCCGAGCGGGATTAGTCCGGCACTGGTTCTTGAACCGAAAAATGCGGCACTCCTGGCGGCTCGTATTTTT
TCACTGTACGATAAAGAAATCGCAGATTCGGTCAAATCCTATATGGAATCCAATGCGCAGAAAATTATCG
AAGACGATTCGAAACTGAAACGCTGAATTCAGCGTTTCAGTTTCTTGTCGACGGAGCTCGAATTCGAGCT
CCGTCGACAAGCTTGCGGCCGCACTCGAGCACCACCACCACCACCACTGAGATCCGGCTGCTAACAAAGC
CCGAAAGGAAGCTGAGTTGGCTGCTGCCACCGCTGAGCAATAACTAGCATAACCCCTTGGGGCCTCTAAA
CGGGTCTTGAGGGGTTTTTTGCTGAAAGGAGGAACTATATCCGGATTGGCGAATGGG
[124 nt withheld, positions 758-881]
C
[91 nt withheld, positions 883-973]
AG
