>Addgene plasmid #71644 | pJK695 | addgene partial sequence | sequence record 133939 | T7term 5'-GCTAGTTATTGCTCAGCGG-3'
TCCTTTCGGGCTTTGTTAGCAGCCGGATCTCAGTGGTGGTGGTGGTGGTGCTCGAGTGCGGCCGCAAGCT
TGTCGACGGAGCTCGAATTCGAGCTCCGTCGACAAGAAACTGAAACGCTGAATTCAGCGTTTCAGTTTCG
AATCGTCTTCGATAATTTTCTGCGCATTGGATTCCATATAGGATTTGACCGAATCTGCGATTTCTTTATC
GTACAGTGAAAAAATACGAGCCGCCAGGAGTGCCGCATTTTTCGGTTCAAGAACCAGTGCCGGACTAATC
CCGCTCGGCATCCGTAACGAAGAATAAATGTCGGCGCCGGCGAAGCTATCGCTTGGCGGTGGGCAGGCAA
TGGTTGCACCTTTGACGAAGCCATCAACAAAGCCTGATAAAGCGTTACTACGCCCAGCGATCGTGATGTA
CAGTTTAGGACGGTCCAAAGCTTCATATTCTTTCAGCATAGACACTACATGCTCCGCTGTTTTATGCGCG
GAGCCGATGCGAATGGCATACTCAATACCAAAAGTTTTCAATTCGCTAGCAATTTTCTCGGCCCAACCCA
TATCTGAACTGGATCCCATAAGGATAATCACCAGCGGACGCATATGTATATCTCCTTCTTAAAGTTAAAC
AAAATTATTTCTAGAGGGAAACCGTTGTGGTCTCCCTATAGTGAGTCGTATTAATTTCGCGGGATCGAGA
TCTCGGGCAGCGTTGGGTCCTGGCCACGGGTGCGCATGATCGTGCTCCTGTCGTTGAGGACCCGGCTAGG
CTGGCGGGGTTGCCTTACTGGTTAGCAGAATGAATCACCGATACGCGAGCGAACGTGAAGCGACTGCTGC
TGCAAAACGTCTGCGACCTGAGCAACAACATGAATGGTCTTCGGTTTCCGTGTTTCGTAAAGTCTGGAAA
CGCGGAAGTCAGCGCCCTGCACCATTATGTTCCGGATCTGCATCGCAGGATGCTGCTGGCTACCCTGTGG
AACACCTACATCTGTATTAACGAAGCGCTGGCATTGACCCTGAGTGATTTT
